Addgene plasmid #97369: UKNP1.5.3
Purpose: Expression of HCV E1E2 genes cloned from patient serum. United Kingdom Nottingham Panel x.xx.xx (genotype.patient number.clone number)
Depositing lab: Jonathan Ball. Publication: A Diverse Panel of Hepatitis C Virus Glycoproteins for Use in Vaccine Research Reveals Extremes of Monoclonal Antibody Neutralization Resistance. Urbanowicz RA, McClure CP, Brown RJ, Tsoleridis T, Persson MA, Krey T, Irving WL, Ball JK, Tarr AW. J Virol. 2015 Dec 23;90(7):3288-301. doi: 10.1128/JVI.02700-15. PubMed 26699643.
Backbone
  Vector backbone: pCR3
  Backbone manufacturer: Invitrogen
  Vector type: Mammalian Expression
Growth in bacteria
  Bacterial resistance: Ampicillin, 100 μg/mL
  Growth temperature: 37°C
  Growth strain: DH5alpha
  Copy number: High Copy
Gene/Insert
  Gene/Insert name: HCV E1E2 (alt name: UKNP1.5.3)
  Species: Hepatitis C virus
  Insert size (bp): 1734
  GenBank ID: KU285165.1
  Cloning method: TOPO Cloning
  Sequencing primers: 5′ T7F; 3′ bGHR
Terms and licenses: Academic/Nonprofit Terms; Industry Terms: Not Available to Industry
How to cite: UKNP1.5.3 was a gift from Jonathan Ball (Addgene plasmid # 97369 ; http://n2t.net/addgene:97369 ; RRID:Addgene_97369)
