[The description below was written by a language model from this plasmid's Addgene catalogue record and pLannotate feature annotations shown in this document.]
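Description:
UKNP1.5.3 is a mammalian expression plasmid built on the Invitrogen pCR3 backbone that carries the hepatitis C virus E1E2 envelope glycoprotein genes amplified from patient serum. The name follows the United Kingdom Nottingham Panel convention of genotype, patient number and clone number, so this is clone 3 from patient 5 of genotype 1. The roughly 1.7 kb insert was introduced by TOPO cloning. In the sequenced 6.8 kb record it appears as a single forward-oriented open reading frame that the automated annotation matches to a fragment of the HCV polyprotein. The NS2 protease text attached to that hit is generic to the whole polyprotein reference entry and does not describe this insert, which the catalogue states is E1E2.

Expression is driven by the human cytomegalovirus immediate early enhancer and promoter and terminated by the bovine growth hormone polyadenylation signal. A T7 promoter sits just upstream of the insert, which allows in vitro transcription and provides a sequencing primer site. The plasmid replicates in E. coli at high copy from a ColE1/pUC-type origin and is selected with ampicillin through the bla gene, and an f1 origin permits single-stranded DNA production. An SV40 early promoter drives a Tn5 NeoR/KanR cassette with an HSV TK polyadenylation signal, which could support G418 selection in mammalian cells. Several short annotations (HIV-1 LTR, ble, and extra SV40 and bGH fragments) are probably backbone remnants or spurious matches.

The construct belongs to a diverse panel of patient-derived HCV glycoproteins assembled for vaccine research, in particular for assessing how sensitive or resistant different envelope variants are to neutralisation by monoclonal antibodies.
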