Features (pLannotate 1.2.2; 17 found; start..end, strand, type, name):
    457..836     +  enhancer       CMV enhancer: human cytomegalovirus immediate early enhancer
    837..1040    +  promoter       CMV promoter: human cytomegalovirus (CMV) immediate early promoter
   1036..1069    +  LTR            5' LTR (truncated) (fragment): truncated 5' long terminal repeat (LTR) from HIV-1
   1085..1103    +  promoter       T7 promoter: promoter for bacteriophage T7 RNA polymerase
   1192..2919    +  CDS            POLG_HCVGL (fragment): Experimental evidence at protein level: Swiss-Prot protein existence level 1. [Protease NS2]: Cysteine protease required for the proteolytic auto-cleavage between the non-structural proteins NS2 and NS3 (By similarity). The N-terminus of NS3 is required for the function of NS2 protease (active region NS2-3) (By similarity). Promotes the initiation of viral particle assembly by mediating the interaction between structural and non-structural proteins (By similarity). From Hepatitis C virus (isolate Glasgow) (HCV).
   3004..3228    +  polyA_signal   bGH poly(A) signal: bovine growth hormone polyadenylation signal
   3232..3250    +  promoter       SV40 promoter (fragment): SV40 enhancer and early promoter
   3360..3948    -  rep_origin     ori: high-copy-number ColE1/pMB1/pBR322/pUC origin of replication
   4170..4186    +  polyA_signal   bGH poly(A) signal (fragment): bovine growth hormone polyadenylation signal
   4277..4324    -  polyA_signal   HSV TK poly(A) signal: herpes simplex virus thymidine kinase polyadenylation signal (Cole and Stacy, 1985)
   4383..4535    -  CDS            ble (fragment): BLE_KLEPN - Experimental evidence at protein level: Swiss-Prot protein existence level 1. Binding protein with a strong affinity to the bleomycin family of antibiotics. Binds to CL990; an antimitotic-antibiotic compound. From Klebsiella pneumoniae.
   4556..5350    -  CDS            NeoR/KanR: aminoglycoside phosphotransferase from Tn5; aph(3')-II (or nptII); confers resistance to neomycin, kanamycin, and G418 (Geneticin®)
   5385..5742    -  promoter       SV40 promoter: SV40 enhancer and early promoter
   5744..5761    -  promoter       AmpR promoter (fragment): bla
   5802..6662    -  CDS            AmpR: β-lactamase; bla; confers resistance to ampicillin, carbenicillin, and related antibiotics
   6663..6767    -  promoter       AmpR promoter: bla
   6794..418     +  rep_origin     f1 ori (across the origin) (sequence partly withheld): f1 bacteriophage origin of replication; arrow indicates direction of (+) strand synthesis
>Addgene plasmid #97369 | UKNP1.5.3 | addgene full sequence | sequence record 189771 | Addgene NGS Result
[113 nt withheld, positions 1-113]
C
[91 nt withheld, positions 115-205]
A
[49 nt withheld, positions 207-255]
CCTTTGACGTTGGAGTCCACGTTCTTT
[37 nt withheld, positions 283-319]
ACCCTATCTCGGTCTATTCTTTTGATTTATAAGGGATTTTGCCGATTTCGGCCTATTGGTTAAAAAATGA
GCTGATTTAACAAAAATTTAACGCGAATTTTAACAAAATATTAACGCTTACAATTTACGCGCGCGTTGAC
ATTGATTATTGACTAGTTATTAATAGTAATCAATTACGGGGTCATTAGTTCATAGCCCATATATGGAGTT
CCGCGTTACATAACTTACGGTAAATGGCCCGCCTGGCTGACCGCCCAACGACCCCCGCCCATTGACGTCA
ATAATGACGTATGTTCCCATAGTAACGCCAATAGGGACTTTCCATTGACGTCAATGGGTGGAGTATTTAC
GGTAAACTGCCCACTTGGCAGTACATCAAGTGTATCATATGCCAAGTACGCCCCCTATTGACGTCAATGA
CGGTAAATGGCCCGCCTGGCATTATGCCCAGTACATGACCTTATGGGACTTTCCTACTTGGCAGTACATC
TACGTATTAGTCATCGCTATTACCATGGTGATGCGGTTTTGGCAGTACATCAATGGGCGTGGATAGCGGT
TTGACTCACGGGGATTTCCAAGTCTCCACCCCATTGACGTCAATGGGAGTTTGTTTTGGCACCAAAATCA
ACGGGACTTTCCAAAATGTCGTAACAACTCCGCCCCATTGACGCAAATGGGCGGTAGGCGTGTACGGTGG
GAGGTCTATATAAGCAGAGCTCTCTGGCTAACTAGAGAACCCACTGCTTACTGGCTTATCGAAATTAATA
CGACTCACTATAGGGAGACCCAAGCTGGCTAGCGTTTAAACTTAAGCTTGGTACCGAGCTCGGATCCACT
AGTCCAGTGTGGTGGAATTCGGCTTCACCATGGGTTGCTCTTTCTCTATCTTCCTTCTGGCCCTGCTCTC
CTGTCTGACTGTGCCCGCTTCAGCCTACCAAGTGCGCAACTCTACGGGGCTCTACCATGTCACCAATGAT
TGCCCTAACTCGAGCATTGTGTACGAGGCGGCTGATACCATCCTGCACACTCCGGGGTGTGTCCCTTGCG
TTCGCGAGGGTAACGCCTCGAGGTGTTGGGTGGCGGTGACCCCCACGGTGGCCACCAGGGACGGCAGGCT
CCCCACAACGCAGCTTCGACGTCACATCGATCTGCTTGTCGGGAGCGCTACCCTCTGTTCGGCCCTCTAC
GTGGGGGACCTGTGCGGGTCTGTCTTTCTTGTCGGTCAACTGTTCACCTTCTCTCCCAGGCGCCACTGGA
CGACGCAGGACTGCAACTGTTCCATCTATCCCGGCGACATAACGGGCCACCGCATGGCATGGGATATGAT
GATGAACTGGTCCCCTACGACGGCGCTGGTAGTAGCTCAGCTGCTCCGGATCCCACAAGCCATCTTGGAC
ATGATCGCTGGTGCTCACTGGGGAGTCCTGGCGGGCATAGCGTATTTCTCCATGGTGGGGAACTGGACGA
AGGTCCTGGCAGTGCTACTGCTATTTGCCGGCGTCGACGCGGAGACTGTCGTCTCCGGGGGAAGTGCCGC
TCGCGCCACGGCTGGACTCACTAGTCTCTTCTCACCAGGCGCCCAGCAAAACATCCAGCTGATCAACACC
AACGGCAGTTGGCATATCAACCGCACGGCCTTGAACTGCAATGATAGCCTTCATACCGGCTGGATAGCAG
GGCTTTTCTATTCCAACAGATTCAACTCTTCAGGCTGTTCCGAGAGGTTGGCCAGCTGCCGACCCCTCAC
CGATTTTGACCAGGGCTGGGGCCCTATCAGTTATGTCAATGGGAGCGGCCCCGACCAACGCCCCTACTGC
TGGCACTACCCCCCAAAACCTTGTGGTATTGTGCCCGCAAAGAGCGTGTGTGGCCCAGTATACTGCTTCA
CTCCCAGCCCTGTGGTGGTGGGAACGACCGACAGGTCGGGCGCGCCCACCTACGACTGGGGTGAAAATGA
GACGGACGTTTTCGTCCTCAACAACACCAGGCCACCGATGGGCAATTGGTTCGGTTGTACCTGGATGAAC
TCAACTGGATTCACCAAGGTGTGCGGAGCGGCCCCTTGTGCCATCGGAGGGGTGGGCAACAAAACCTTGT
ACTGCCCCACTGATTGTTTCCGCAAACATCCGGAAGCCACGTACTCTCGGTGCGGCTCCGGTCCTTGGCT
CACACCCAGGTGCCTGGTCCACTACCAGTATAGGCTTTGGCATTATCCTTGTACCATCAATTTCACCGTA
TTTAAAGTCAGGATGTACGTGGGAGGGGTCGAGCACAGGCTGGAAGCTGCCTGCAACTGGACGCGGGGCG
AGCGTTGTGATCTGGAAGATAGGGACAGGTCCGAGCTCAGCCCGTTGCTGCTGTCCACCACACAGTGGCA
GGTTCTTCCGTGTTCCTTCACGACCCTGCCAGCCTTGTCCACCGGTCTCATCCACCTCCACCAGAACATT
GTGGACGTGCAGTACCTGTACGGGGTGGGGTCAAGCATCGTGTCCTGGGCCATCAAGTGGGAGTACGTCG
TTCTCCTGTTTCTTCTGCTTGCAGACGCGCGCGTCTGCTCCTGCTTGTGGATGATGTTACTCATATCCCA
AGCGGAGGCGTAAAAGCCGAATTCTGCAGATATCCAGCACAGTGGCGGCCGCTCGAGTCTAGAGGGCCCG
TTTAAACCCGCTGATCAGCCTCGACTGTGCCTTCTAGTTGCCAGCCATCTGTTGTTTGCCCCTCCCCCGT
GCCTTCCTTGACCCTGGAAGGTGCCACTCCCACTGTCCTTTCCTAATAAAATGAGGAAATTGCATCGCAT
TGTCTGAGTAGGTGTCATTCTATTCTGGGGGGTGGGGTGGGGCAGGACAGCAAGGGGGAGGATTGGGAAG
ACAATAGCAGGCATGCTGGGGATGCGGTGGGCTCTATGGCTTCTGAGGCGGAAAGAACCAGTGGCGGTAA
TACGGTTATCCACAGAATCAGGGGATAACGCAGGAAAGAACATGTGAGCAAAAGGCCAGCAAAAGGCCAG
GAACCGTAAAAAGGCCGCGTTGCTGGCGTTTTTCCATAGGCTCCGCCCCCCTGACGAGCATCACAAAAAT
CGACGCTCAAGTCAGAGGTGGCGAAACCCGACAGGACTATAAAGATACCAGGCGTTTCCCCCTGGAAGCT
CCCTCGTGCGCTCTCCTGTTCCGACCCTGCCGCTTACCGGATACCTGTCCGCCTTTCTCCCTTCGGGAAG
CGTGGCGCTTTCTCATAGCTCACGCTGTAGGTATCTCAGTTCGGTGTAGGTCGTTCGCTCCAAGCTGGGC
TGTGTGCACGAACCCCCCGTTCAGCCCGACCGCTGCGCCTTATCCGGTAACTATCGTCTTGAGTCCAACC
CGGTAAGACACGACTTATCGCCACTGGCAGCAGCCACTGGTAACAGGATTAGCAGAGCGAGGTATGTAGG
CGGTGCTACAGAGTTCTTGAAGTGGTGGCCTAACTACGGCTACACTAGAAGAACAGTATTTGGTATCTGC
GCTCTGCTGAAGCCAGTTACCTTCGGAAAAAGAGTTGGTAGCTCTTGATCCGGCAAACAAACCACCGCTG
GTAGCGGTGGTTTTTTTGTTTGCAAGCAGCAGATTACGCGCAGAAAAAAAGGATCTCAAGAAGATCCTTT
GATCTTTTCTACGGGGTCTGACGCTCAGTGGAACGAAAACTCACGTTAAGGGATTTTGGTCATGAGATTA
TCAAAAAGGATCTTCACCTAGATCCTTTTAAATTAAAAATGAAGTTTTAAATCAATCTAAAGTATATATG
AGTAACCTGAGGCTATGGCAGGGCCTGCCGCCCCGACGTTGGCTGCGAGCCCTGGGCCTTCACCCGAACT
TGGGGGGTGGGGTGGGGAAAAGGAAGAAACGCGGGCGTATTGGCCCCAATGGGGTCTCGGTGGGGTATCG
ACAGAGTGCCAGCCCTGGGACCGAACCCCGCGTTTATGAACAAACGACCCAACACCGTGCGTTTTATTCT
GTCTTTTTATTGCCGTCATAGCGCGGGTTCCTTCCGGTATTGTCTCCTTCCGTGTTTCAGTTAGCCTCCC
CCTAGGGTGGGCGAAGAACTCCAGCATGAGATCCCCGCGCTGGAGGATCATCCAGCCGGCGTCCCGGAAA
ACGATTCCGAAGCCCAACCTTTCATAGAAGGCGGCGGTGGAATCGAAATCTCGTGATGGCAGGTTGGGCG
TCGCTTGGTCGGTCATTTCGAACCCCAGAGTCCCGCTCAGAAGAACTCGTCAAGAAGGCGATAGAAGGCG
ATGCGCTGCGAATCGGGAGCGGCGATACCGTAAAGCACGAGGAAGCGGTCAGCCCATTCGCCGCCAAGCT
CTTCAGCAATATCACGGGTAGCCAACGCTATGTCCTGATAGCGGTCCGCCACACCCAGCCGGCCACAGTC
GATGAATCCAGAAAAGCGGCCATTTTCCACCATGATATTCGGCAAGCAGGCATCGCCATGGGTCACGACG
AGATCCTCGCCGTCGGGCATGCTCGCCTTGAGCCTGGCGAACAGTTCGGCTGGCGCGAGCCCCTGATGCT
CTTCGTCCAGATCATCCTGATCGACAAGACCGGCTTCCATCCGAGTACGTGCTCGCTCGATGCGATGTTT
CGCTTGGTGGTCGAATGGGCAGGTAGCCGGATCAAGCGTATGCAGCCGCCGCATTGCATCAGCCATGATG
GATACTTTCTCGGCAGGAGCAAGGTGAGATGACAGGAGATCCTGCCCCGGCACTTCGCCCAATAGCAGCC
AGTCCCTTCCCGCTTCAGTGACAACGTCGAGCACAGCTGCGCAAGGAACGCCCGTCGTGGCCAGCCACGA
TAGCCGCGCTGCCTCGTCTTGCAGTTCATTCAGGGCACCGGACAGGTCGGTCTTGACAAAAAGAACCGGG
CGCCCCTGCGCTGACAGCCGGAACACGGCGGCATCAGAGCAGCCGATTGTCTGTTGTGCCCAGTCATAGC
CGAATAGCCTCTCCACCCAAGCGGCCGGAGAACCTGCGTGCAATCCATCTTGTTCAATCATGCGAAACGA
TCCTCATCCTGTCTCTTGATCGATCTTTGCAAAAGCCTAGGCCTCCAAAAAAGCCTCCTCACTACTTCTG
GAATAGCTCAGAGGCCGAGGCGGCCTCGGCCTCTGCATAAATAAAAAAAATTAGTCAGCCATGGGGCGGA
GAATGGGCGGAACTGGGCGGAGTTAGGGGCGGGATGGGCGGAGTTAGGGGCGGGACTATGGTTGCTGACT
AATTGAGATGCATGCTTTGCATACTTCTGCCTGCTGGGGAGCCTGGGGACTTTCCACACCTGGTTGCTGA
CTAATTGAGATGCATGCTTTGCATACTTCTGCCTGCTGGGGAGCCTGGGGACTTTCCACACCCTAACTGA
CACACATTCCACAGCTGGTTCTTTCCGCCTCAGGACTCTTCCTTTTTCAATAAATCAATCTAAAGTATAT
ATGAGTAAACTTGGTCTGACAGTTACCAATGCTTAATCAGTGAGGCACCTATCTCAGCGATCTGTCTATT
TCGTTCATCCATAGTTGCCTGACTCCCCGTCGTGTAGATAACTACGATACGGGAGGGCTTACCATCTGGC
CCCAGTGCTGCAATGATACCGCGAGACCCACGCTCACCGGCTCCAGATTTATCAGCAATAAACCAGCCAG
CCGGAAGGGCCGAGCGCAGAAGTGGTCCTGCAACTTTATCCGCCTCCATCCAGTCTATTAATTGTTGCCG
GGAAGCTAGAGTAAGTAGTTCGCCAGTTAATAGTTTGCGCAACGTTGTTGCCATTGCTACAGGCATCGTG
GTGTCACGCTCGTCGTTTGGTATGGCTTCATTCAGCTCCGGTTCCCAACGATCAAGGCGAGTTACATGAT
CCCCCATGTTGTGCAAAAAAGCGGTTAGCTCCTTCGGTCCTCCGATCGTTGTCAGAAGTAAGTTGGCCGC
AGTGTTATCACTCATGGTTATGGCAGCACTGCATAATTCTCTTACTGTCATGCCATCCGTAAGATGCTTT
TCTGTGACTGGTGAGTACTCAACCAAGTCATTCTGAGAATAGTGTATGCGGCGACCGAGTTGCTCTTGCC
CGGCGTCAATACGGGATAATACCGCGCCACATAGCAGAACTTTAAAAGTGCTCATCATTGGAAAACGTTC
TTCGGGGCGAAAACTCTCAAGGATCTTACCGCTGTTGAGATCCAGTTCGATGTAACCCACTCGTGCACCC
AACTGATCTTCAGCATCTTTTACTTTCACCAGCGTTTCTGGGTGAGCAAAAACAGGAAGGCAAAATGCCG
CAAAAAAGGGAATAAGGGCGACACGGAAATGTTGAATACTCATACTCTTCCTTTTTCAATATTATTGAAG
CATTTATCAGGGTTATTGTCTCATGAGCGGATACATATTTGAATGTATTTAGAAAAATAAACAAATAGGG
GTTCCGCGCACATTTCCCCGAAAAGTGCCACCTGACGCGCCCTGT
